>Addgene plasmid #44035 | pcDNA-HA-hTRAF3 333-C | addgene partial sequence | sequence record 60888 | CMV-F 5'-CGCAAATGGGCGGTAGGCGTG-3'
ACTAGAGAACCCACTGCTTACTGGCTTATCGAAATTAATACGACTCACTATAGGGAGACCCAAGCTGGCT
AGCGTTTAAACTTAAGCTTGGTACCGATATCATGGCCTACCCTTATGATGTGCCAGATTATGCCTCTCCC
GAATTCATGGACAAGGAGATCCGGCCCTTCCGGCAGAACTGGGAGGAAGCAGACAGCATGAAGAGCAGCG
TGGAGTCCCTCCAGAACCGCGTGACCGAGCTGGAGAGCGTGGACAAGAGCGCGGGGCAAGTGGCTCGGAA
CACAGGCCTGCTGGAGTCCCAGCTGAGCCGGCATGACCAGATGCTGGGTGTGCACGACATCCGCCTAGCC
GACATGGACCTGCGCTTCCAGGTCCTGGAGACCGCCAGCTACAATGGAGTGCTCATCTGGAAGATTCGCG
ACTACAAGCGGCGGAAGCAGGAGGCCGTCATGGGGAAGACCCTGTCCCTTTACAGCCAGCCTTTCTACAC
TGGTTACTTTGGCTATAAGATGTGTGCCAGGGTCTACCTGAACGGGGACGGGATGGGGAAGGGGACGCAC
TTGTCGCTGTTTTTTGTCATCATGCGTGGAGAATATGATGCCCTGCTTCCTTGGCCGTTTAAGCAGAACG
TGACACTCATGCTGATGGATCAGGGGTCCTCTCGACGTCATTTGGGAGATGCATTCAAGCCCGACCCCAA
CAGCAGCAGCTTCAAGAAGCCCACTGGAGAGATGAATATCGCCTCTGGCTGCCCAGTCTTTGTGGCCCAA
ACTGTTCTAGAAAATGGG
