>Addgene plasmid #44035 | pcDNA-HA-hTRAF3 333-C | addgene partial sequence | sequence record 61284 | BGH_rev
GGTGATGATGACCGGTACGCGTAGAATCGAGACCGAGGAGAGGGTTAGGGATAGGCTTACCTTCGAAGGG
CCCTCTAGATTAAGAAGTCCAAAGCTTCTCGAGTCAGGGATCGGGCAGATCTGAAGTATCCACTATGACT
TTAATAAAAATTGTATCATCTTTAATATATGTCCCATTTTCTAGAACAGTTTGGGCCACAAAGACTGGGC
AGCCAGAGGCGATATTCATCTCTCCAGTGGGCTTCTTGAAGCTGCTGCTGTTGGGGTCGGGCTTGAATGC
ATCTCCCAAATGACGTCGAGAGGACCCCTGATCCATCAGCATGAGTGTCACGTTCTGCTTAAACGGCCAA
GGAAGCAGGGCATCATATTCTCCACGCATGATGACAAAAAACAGCGACAAGTGCGTCCCCTTCCCCATCC
CGTCCCCGTTCAGGTAGACCCTGGCACACATCTTATAGCCAAAGTAACCAGTGTAGAAAGGCTGGCTGTA
AAGGGACAGGGTCTTCCCCATGACGGCCTCCTGCTTCCGCCGCTTGTAGTCGCGAATCTTCCAGATGAGC
ACTCCATTGTAGCTGGCGGTCTCCAGGACCTGGAAGCGCAGGTCCATGTCGGCTAGGCGGATGTCGTGCA
CACCCAGCATCTGGTCATGCCGGCTCAGCTGGGACTCCAGCAGGCCTGTGTTCCGAGCCACTTGCCCCGC
GCTCTTGTCCACGCTCTCCAGCTCGGTCACGCGGTTCTGGAGGGACTCCACGCTGCTCTTCATGCTGTCT
GCTTCCTCCCAGTTCTGCCGGAAGGGCCGGATCTCCTTGTCCATGAATTCGGGAGAGGCATAATCTGGCA
CATCATAAGGGTAGGCCATGATATCGGTACCAAGCTTAAGTTTAAACGCTAGCCAGCTTGGGTCTCCCTA
TAGTGAG
