[The description below was written by a language model from this plasmid's Addgene catalogue record.]
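Description:
pcDNA-HA-hTRAF3 333-C is a mammalian expression plasmid encoding an N-terminally HA-tagged, C-terminal fragment of human TNF receptor-associated factor 3 (TRAF3). The backbone, pcDNA-HA, is a lab-modified derivative of pcDNA3.1 in which a start codon followed by a single influenza hemagglutinin epitope was placed upstream of the cloning sites, so that inserts are translated as HA fusions detectable or immunoprecipitable with anti-HA antibodies. The plasmid is propagated in E. coli under ampicillin selection, and it carries a neomycin resistance marker that allows G418 selection of stably transfected mammalian cells. The record does not explicitly list the promoter or terminator, but the pcDNA3.1 parentage and the recommended CMV-forward and BGH-reverse sequencing primers are consistent with a CMV promoter and BGH polyadenylation signal flanking the insert. Copy number is recorded as unknown, and no feature table is provided.

The insert was cloned between EcoRI and XhoI sites, both of which are retained. It covers amino acids 334 to 568 of TRAF3 according to the mutation field (the plasmid name gives 333 as the start), thus lacking the N-terminal portion of the protein and retaining the C-terminal region through the end of the protein. The depositor notes two substitutions, S393G and K492N, relative to the GenBank reference protein. The associated publication concerns TRAF3-induced degradation of the NF-kappaB-inducing kinase, so this truncation most likely served as a deletion mutant for domain mapping in transfected cells, although the record does not describe its specific use.
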