Addgene plasmid #44035: pcDNA-HA-hTRAF3 333-C
Depositing lab: Shao-Cong Sun. Depositing organization: Pennsylvania State University, College of Medicine. Publication: Regulation of the NF-kappaB-inducing kinase by tumor necrosis factor receptor-associated factor 3-induced degradation. Liao G, Zhang M, Harhaj EW, Sun SC. J Biol Chem. 2004 Jun 18;279(25):26243-50. Epub 2004 Apr 14. 10.1074/jbc.M403286200 PubMed 15084608.
Backbone
  Vector backbone: pcDNA-HA
  Backbone manufacturer: Shao-Cong Sun
  Vector type: Mammalian Expression
  Selectable markers: Neomycin (select with G418)
Growth in bacteria
  Bacterial resistance: Ampicillin, 100 μg/mL
  Growth temperature: 37°C
  Growth strain: DH5alpha
  Copy number: Unknown
Gene/Insert
  Gene/Insert name: TNF receptor-associated factor 3 (alt name: TRAF3)
  Species: H. sapiens (human)
  Mutation: Contains amino acids 334-568; S393G and K492N
  Entrez Gene: TRAF3 (a.k.a. CAP-1, CAP1, CD40bp, CRAF1, IIAE5, LAP1, RNF118)
  Tag / fusion protein: 1xHA (N terminal on backbone)
  Cloning method: Restriction Enzyme; 5′ cloning site EcoRI (not destroyed); 3′ cloning site XhoI (not destroyed)
  Sequencing primers: 5′ CMV-F; 3′ BGH-Rev
Terms and licenses: Academic/Nonprofit Terms; Industry Terms: Not Available to Industry
Depositor comments: pCDNA-HA backbone: Inserted influenza hemagglutinin (HA) epitope tag (YPYDVPDYA) with the translation initiation codon (ATG) into pcDNA3.1 vector (Invitrogen); described in Harhaj, et al. (1999) JBC, 274, 22911–22914. Please note that the hTRAF3 insert in this plasmid contains S393G and K492N mutations when compared to GenBank entry NP_663777.1
How to cite: pcDNA-HA-hTRAF3 333-C was a gift from Shao-Cong Sun (Addgene plasmid # 44035 ; http://n2t.net/addgene:44035 ; RRID:Addgene_44035)
